>Addgene plasmid #79379 | pSB700 lenti gRNA Cerulean-zhang2.0-Weiss-chimera1 | depositor full sequence | sequence record 148548 | pSB700 lenti gRNA Cerulean-zhang2.0-Weiss-chimera1
TGGAAGGGCTAATTCACTCCCAAAGAAGACAAGATATCCTTGATCTGTGGATCTACCACACACAAGGCTA
CTTCCCTGATTAGCAGAACTACACACCAGGGCCAGGGGTCAGATATCCACTGACCTTTGGATGGTGCTAC
AAGCTAGTACCAGTTGAGCCAGATAAGGTAGAAGAGGCCAATAAAGGAGAGAACACCAGCTTGTTACACC
CTGTGAGCCTGCATGGGATGGATGACCCGGAGAGAGAAGTGTTAGAGTGGAGGTTTGACAGCCGCCTAGC
ATTTCATCACGTGGCCCGAGAGCTGCATCCGGAGTACTTCAAGAACTGCTGATATCGAGCTTGCTACAAG
GGACTTTCCGCTGGGGACTTTCCAGGGAGGCGTGGCCTGGGCGGGACTGGGGAGTGGCGAGCCCTCAGAT
CCTGCATATAAGCAGCTGCTTTTTGCCTGTACTGGGTCTCTCTGGTTAGACCAGATCTGAGCCTGGGAGC
TCTCTGGCTAACTAGGGAACCCACTGCTTAAGCCTCAATAAAGCTTGCCTTGAGTGCTTCAAGTAGTGTG
TGCCCGTCTGTTGTGTGACTCTGGTAACTAGAGATCCCTCAGACCCTTTTAGTCAGTGTGGAAAATCTCT
AGCAGTGGCGCCCGAACAGGGACTTGAAAGCGAAAGGGAAACCAGAGGAGCTCTCTCGACGCAGGACTCG
GCTTGCTGAAGCGCGCACGGCAAGAGGCGAGGGGCGGCGACTGGTGAGTACGCCAAAAATTTTGACTAGC
GGAGGCTAGAAGGAGAGAGATGGGTGCGAGAGCGTCAGTATTAAGCGGGGGAGAATTAGATCGCGATGGG
AAAAAATTCGGTTAAGGCCAGGGGGAAAGAAAAAATATAAATTAAAACATATAGTATGGGCAAGCAGGGA
GCTAGAACGATTCGCAGTTAATCCTGGCCTGTTAGAAACATCAGAAGGCTGTAGACAAATACTGGGACAG
CTACAACCATCCCTTCAGACAGGATCAGAAGAACTTAGATCATTATATAATACAGTAGCAACCCTCTATT
GTGTGCATCAAAGGATAGAGATAAAAGACACCAAGGAAGCTTTAGACAAGATAGAGGAAGAGCAAAACAA
AAGTAAGACCACCGCACAGCAAGCGGCCGGCCGCTGATCTTCAGACCTGGAGGAGGAGATATGAGGGACA
ATTGGAGAAGTGAATTATATAAATATAAAGTAGTAAAAATTGAACCATTAGGAGTAGCACCCACCAAGGC
AAAGAGAAGAGTGGTGCAGAGAGAAAAAAGAGCAGTGGGAATAGGAGCTTTGTTCCTTGGGTTCTTGGGA
GCAGCAGGAAGCACTATGGGCGCAGCGTCAATGACGCTGACGGTACAGGCCAGACAATTATTGTCTGGTA
TAGTGCAGCAGCAGAACAATTTGCTGAGGGCTATTGAGGCGCAACAGCATCTGTTGCAACTCACAGTCTG
GGGCATCAAGCAGCTCCAGGCAAGAATCCTGGCTGTGGAAAGATACCTAAAGGATCAACAGCTCCTGGGG
ATTTGGGGTTGCTCTGGAAAACTCATTTGCACCACTGCTGTGCCTTGGAATGCTAGTTGGAGTAATAAAT
CTCTGGAACAGATTTGGAATCACACGACCTGGATGGAGTGGGACAGAGAAATTAACAATTACACAAGCTT
AATACACTCCTTAATTGAAGAATCGCAAAACCAGCAAGAAAAGAATGAACAAGAATTATTGGAATTAGAT
AAATGGGCAAGTTTGTGGAATTGGTTTAACATAACAAATTGGCTGTGGTATATAAAATTATTCATAATGA
TAGTAGGAGGCTTGGTAGGTTTAAGAATAGTTTTTGCTGTACTTTCTATAGTGAATAGAGTTAGGCAGGG
ATATTCACCATTATCGTTTCAGACCCACCTCCCAACCCCGAGGGGACCCGACAGGCCCGAAGGAATAGAA
GAAGAAGGTGGAGAGAGAGACAGAGACAGATCCATTCGATTAGTGAACGGATCTCGACGGTATCGCCTTT
AAAAGAAAAGGGGGGATTGGGGGGTACAGTGCAGGGGAAAGAATAGTAGACATAATAGCAACAGACATAC
AAACTAAAGAATTACAAAAACAAATTACAAAAATTCAAAATTTTCGGGTTTATTACAGGGACAGCAGAGA
TCCAGTTTATCATTAGTGAACGGATCTCGACGGTATCGATCACGAGACTAGCCTCGAGCGGCCGCCCCCT
TCACCGAGGGCCTATTTCCCATGATTCCTTCATATTTGCATATACGATACAAGGCTGTTAGAGAGATAAT
TGGAATTAATTTGACTGTAAACACAAAGATATTAGTACAAAATACGTGACGTAGAAAGTAATAATTTCTT
GGGTAGTTTGCAGTTTTAAAATTATGTTTTAAAATGGACTATCATATGCTTACCGTAACTTGAAAGTATT
TCGATTTCTTGGCTTTATATATCTTGTGGAAAGGACGAAACACCGGAGACGATTAATGCGTCTCGGTTTT
AGAGCTAGAAATAGCAAGTTAAAATAAGGCTAGTCCGTTATCAACTTGGCCAACATGAGGATCACCCATG
TCTGCAGGGCCAAGTGGCACCGAGTCGGTGCGGGAGCACATGAGGATCACCCATGTGCGACTCCCACAGT
CACTGGGGAGTCTTCCCTTTTTTTGAATTCTCGACCTCGAGACAAATGGCAGTATTCGTCATTAGTTCAT
AGCCCATATATGGAGTTCCGCGTTACATAACTTACGGTAAATGGCCCGCCTGGCTGACCGCCCAACGACC
CCCGCCCATTGACGTCAATAATGACGTATGTTCCCATAGTAACGCCAATAGGGACTTTCCATTGACGTCA
ATGGGTGGAGTATTTACGGTAAACTGCCCACTTGGCAGTACATCAAGTGTATCATATGCCAAGTACGCCC
CCTATTGACGTCAATGACGGTAAATGGCCCGCCTGGCATTATGCCCAGTACATGACCTTATGGGACTTTC
CTACTTGGCAGTACATCTACGTATTAGTCATCGCTATTACCATGGTCGAGGTGAGCCCCACGTTCTGCTT
CACTCTCCCCATCTCCCCCCCCTCCCCACCCCCAATTTTGTATTTATTTATTTTTTAATTATTTTGTGCA
GCGATGGGGGCGGGGGGGGGGGGGCGCGCGCCAGGCGGGGCGGGGCGGGGCGAGGGGCGGGGCGGGGCGA
GGCGGAGAGGTGCGGCGGCAGCCAATCAGAGCGGCGCGCTCCGAAAGTTTCCTTTTATGGCGAGGCGGCG
GCGGCGGCGGCCCTATAAAAAGCGAAGCGCGCGGCGGGCGGGGAGTCGCTGCGACGCTGCCTTCGCCCCG
TGCCCCGCTCCGCCGCCGCCTCGCGCCGCCCGCCCCGGCTCTGACTGACCGCGTTACTCCCACAGGTGAG
CGGGCGGGACGGCCCTTCTCCTCCGGGCTGTAATTAGCGCTTGGTTTAATGACGGCTTGTTTCTTTTCTG
TGGCTGCGTGAAAGCCTTGAGGGGCTCCGGGAGGGCCCTTTGTGCGGGGGGAGCGGCTCGGGGGGTGCGT
GCGTGTGTGTGTGCGTGGGGAGCGCCGCGTGCGGCTCCGCGCTGCCCGGCGGCTGTGAGCGCTGCGGGCG
CGGCGCGGGGCTTTGTGCGCTCCGCAGTGTGCGCGAGGGGAGCGCGGCCGGGGGCGGTGCCCCGCGGTGC
GGGGGGGGCTGCGAGGGGAACAAAGGCTGCGTGCGGGGTGTGTGCGTGGGGGGGTGAGCAGGGGGTGTGG
GCGCGTCGGTCGGGCTGCAACCCCCCCTGCACCCCCCTCCCCGAGTTGCTGAGCACGGCCCGGCTTCGGG
TGCGGGGCTCCGTACGGGGCGTGGCGCGGGGCTCGCCGTGCCGGGCGGGGGGTGGCGGCAGGTGGGGGTG
CCGGGCGGGGCGGGGCCGCCTCGGGCCGGGGAGGGCTCGGGGGAGGGGCGCGGCGGCCCCCGGAGCGCCG
GCGGCTGTCGAGGCGCGGCGAGCCGCAGCCATTGCCTTTTATGGTAATCGTGCGAGAGGGCGCAGGGACT
TCCTTTGTCCCAAATCTGTGCGGAGCCGAAATCTGGGAGGCGCCGCCGCACCCCCTCTAGCGGGCGCGGG
GCGAAGCGGTGCGGCGCCGGCAGGAAGGAAATGGGCGGGGAGGGCCTTCGTGCGTCGCCGCGCCGCCGTC
CCCTTCTCCCTCTCCAGCCTCGGGGCTGTCCGCGGGGGGACGGCTGCCTTCGGGGGGGACGGGGCAGGGC
GGGGTTCGGCTTCTGGCGTGTGACCGGCGGCTCTAGAGCCTCTGCTAACCATGTTCATGCCTTCTTCTTT
TTCCTACAGCTCCTGGGCAACGTGCTGGTTATTGTGGCCACCATGGTGAGCAAGGGCGAGGAGCTGTTCA
CCGGGGTGGTGCCCATCCTGGTCGAGCTGGACGGCGACGTAAACGGCCACAAGTTCAGCGTGTCCGGCGA
GGGCGAGGGCGATGCCACCTACGGCAAGCTGACCCTGAAGTTCATCTGCACCACCGGCAAGCTGCCCGTG
CCCTGGCCCACCCTCGTGACCACCCTGACCTGGGGCGTGCAGTGCTTCGCCCGCTACCCCGACCACATGA
AGCAGCACGACTTCTTCAAGTCCGCCATGCCCGAAGGCTACGTCCAGGAGCGCACCATCTTCTTCAAGGA
CGACGGCAACTACAAGACCCGCGCCGAGGTGAAGTTCGAGGGCGACACCCTGGTGAACCGCATCGAGCTG
AAGGGCATCGACTTCAAGGAGGACGGCAACATCCTGGGGCACAAGCTGGAGTACAACGCCATCAGCGACA
ACGTCTATATCACCGCCGACAAGCAGAAGAACGGCATCAAGGCCAACTTCAAGATCCGCCACAACATCGA
GGACGGCAGCGTGCAGCTCGCCGACCACTACCAGCAGAACACCCCCATCGGCGACGGCCCCGTGCTGCTG
CCCGACAACCACTACCTGAGCACCCAGTCCAAGCTGAGCAAAGACCCCAACGAGAAGCGCGATCACATGG
TCCTGCTGGAGTTCGTGACCGCCGCCGGGATCACTCTCGGCATGGACGAGCTGTACAAGTAAAGCGTCTG
GAACAATCAACCTCTGGATTACAAAATTTGTGAAAGATTGACTGGTATTCTTAACTATGTTGCTCCTTTT
ACGCTATGTGGATACGCTGCTTTAATGCCTTTGTATCATGCTATTGCTTCCCGTATGGCTTTCATTTTCT
CCTCCTTGTATAAATCCTGGTTGCTGTCTCTTTATGAGGAGTTGTGGCCCGTTGTCAGGCAACGTGGCGT
GGTGTGCACTGTGTTTGCTGACGCAACCCCCACTGGTTGGGGCATTGCCACCACCTGTCAGCTCCTTTCC
GGGACTTTCGCTTTCCCCCTCCCTATTGCCACGGCGGAACTCATCGCCGCCTGCCTTGCCCGCTGCTGGA
CAGGGGCTCGGCTGTTGGGCACTGACAATTCCGTGGTGTTGTCGGGGAAGCTGACGTCCTTTCCATGGCT
GCTCGCCTGTGTTGCCACCTGGATTCTGCGCGGGACGTCCTTCTGCTACGTCCCTTCGGCCCTCAATCCA
GCGGACCTTCCTTCCCGCGGCCTGCTGCCGGCTCTGCGGCCTCTTCCGCGTCTTCGCCTTCGCCCTCAGA
CGAGTCGGATCTCCCTTTGGGCCGCCTCCCCGCCTGGAATTAATTCTGCAGTCGAGACCTAGAAAAACAT
GGAGCAATCACAAGTAGCAATACAGCAGCTACCAATGCTGATTGTGCCTGGCTAGAAGCACAAGAGGAGG
AGGAGGTGGGTTTTCCAGTCACACCTCAGGTACCTTTAAGACCAATGACTTACAAGGCAGCTGTAGATCT
TAGCCACTTTTTAAAAGAAAAGAGGGGACTGGAAGGGCTAATTCACTCCCAACGAAGACAAGATATCCTT
GATCTGTGGATCTACCACACACAAGGCTACTTCCCTGATTAGCAGAACTACACACCAGGGCCAGGGGTCA
GATATCCACTGACCTTTGGATGGTGCTACAAGCTAGTACCAGTTGAGCCAGATAAGGTAGAAGAGGCCAA
TAAAGGAGAGAACACCAGCTTGTTACACCCTGTGAGCCTGCATGGGATGGATGACCCGGAGAGAGAAGTG
TTAGAGTGGAGGTTTGACAGCCGCCTAGCATTTCATCACGTGGCCCGAGAGCTGCATCCGGAGTACTTCA
AGAACTGCTGATATCGAGCTTGCTACAAGGGACTTTCCGCTGGGGACTTTCCAGGGAGGCGTGGCCTGGG
CGGGACTGGGGAGTGGCGAGCCCTCAGATCCTGCATATAAGCAGCTGCTTTTTGCCTGTACTGGGTCTCT
CTGGTTAGACCAGATCTGAGCCTGGGAGCTCTCTGGCTAACTAGGGAACCCACTGCTTAAGCCTCAATAA
AGCTTGCCTTGAGTGCTTCAAGTAGTGTGTGCCCGTCTGTTGTGTGACTCTGGTAACTAGAGATCCCTCA
GACCCTTTTAGTCAGTGTGGAAAATCTCTAGCAGTAGTAGTTCATGTCATCTTATTATTCAGTATTTATA
ACTTGCAAAGAAATGAATATCAGAGAGTGAGAGGCCTTGACATTGCTAGCGTTTTACCGTCGACCTCTAG
CTAGAGCTTGGCGTAATCATGGTCATAGCTGTTTCCTGTGTGAAATTGTTATCCGCTCACAATTCCACAC
AACATACGAGCCGGAAGCATAAAGTGTAAAGCCTGGGGTGCCTAATGAGTGAGCTAACTCACATTAATTG
CGTTGCGCTCACTGCCCGCTTTCCAGTCGGGAAACCTGTCGTGCCAGCTGCATTAATGAATCGGCCAACG
CGCGGGGAGAGGCGGTTTGCGTATTGGGCGCTCTTCCGCTTCCTCGCTCACTGACTCGCTGCGCTCGGTC
GTTCGGCTGCGGCGAGCGGTATCAGCTCACTCAAAGGCGGTAATACGGTTATCCACAGAATCAGGGGATA
ACGCAGGAAAGAACATGTGAGCAAAAGGCCAGCAAAAGGCCAGGAACCGTAAAAAGGCCGCGTTGCTGGC
GTTTTTCCATAGGCTCCGCCCCCCTGACGAGCATCACAAAAATCGACGCTCAAGTCAGAGGTGGCGAAAC
CCGACAGGACTATAAAGATACCAGGCGTTTCCCCCTGGAAGCTCCCTCGTGCGCTCTCCTGTTCCGACCC
TGCCGCTTACCGGATACCTGTCCGCCTTTCTCCCTTCGGGAAGCGTGGCGCTTTCTCATAGCTCACGCTG
TAGGTATCTCAGTTCGGTGTAGGTCGTTCGCTCCAAGCTGGGCTGTGTGCACGAACCCCCCGTTCAGCCC
GACCGCTGCGCCTTATCCGGTAACTATCGTCTTGAGTCCAACCCGGTAAGACACGACTTATCGCCACTGG
CAGCAGCCACTGGTAACAGGATTAGCAGAGCGAGGTATGTAGGCGGTGCTACAGAGTTCTTGAAGTGGTG
GCCTAACTACGGCTACACTAGAAGAACAGTATTTGGTATCTGCGCTCTGCTGAAGCCAGTTACCTTCGGA
AAAAGAGTTGGTAGCTCTTGATCCGGCAAACAAACCACCGCTGGTAGCGGTGGTTTTTTTGTTTGCAAGC
AGCAGATTACGCGCAGAAAAAAAGGATCTCAAGAAGATCCTTTGATCTTTTCTACGGGGTCTGACGCTCA
GTGGAACGAAAACTCACGTTAAGGGATTTTGGTCATGAGATTATCAAAAAGGATCTTCACCTAGATCCTT
TTAAATTAAAAATGAAGTTTTAAATCAATCTAAAGTATATATGAGTAAACTTGGTCTGACAGTTACCAAT
GCTTAATCAGTGAGGCACCTATCTCAGCGATCTGTCTATTTCGTTCATCCATAGTTGCCTGACTCCCCGT
CGTGTAGATAACTACGATACGGGAGGGCTTACCATCTGGCCCCAGTGCTGCAATGATACCGCGAGACCCA
CGCTCACCGGCTCCAGATTTATCAGCAATAAACCAGCCAGCCGGAAGGGCCGAGCGCAGAAGTGGTCCTG
CAACTTTATCCGCCTCCATCCAGTCTATTAATTGTTGCCGGGAAGCTAGAGTAAGTAGTTCGCCAGTTAA
TAGTTTGCGCAACGTTGTTGCCATTGCTACAGGCATCGTGGTGTCACGCTCGTCGTTTGGTATGGCTTCA
TTCAGCTCCGGTTCCCAACGATCAAGGCGAGTTACATGATCCCCCATGTTGTGCAAAAAAGCGGTTAGCT
CCTTCGGTCCTCCGATCGTTGTCAGAAGTAAGTTGGCCGCAGTGTTATCACTCATGGTTATGGCAGCACT
GCATAATTCTCTTACTGTCATGCCATCCGTAAGATGCTTTTCTGTGACTGGTGAGTACTCAACCAAGTCA
TTCTGAGAATAGTGTATGCGGCGACCGAGTTGCTCTTGCCCGGCGTCAATACGGGATAATACCGCGCCAC
ATAGCAGAACTTTAAAAGTGCTCATCATTGGAAAACGTTCTTCGGGGCGAAAACTCTCAAGGATCTTACC
GCTGTTGAGATCCAGTTCGATGTAACCCACTCGTGCACCCAACTGATCTTCAGCATCTTTTACTTTCACC
AGCGTTTCTGGGTGAGCAAAAACAGGAAGGCAAAATGCCGCAAAAAAGGGAATAAGGGCGACACGGAAAT
GTTGAATACTCATACTCTTCCTTTTTCAATATTATTGAAGCATTTATCAGGGTTATTGTCTCATGAGCGG
ATACATATTTGAATGTATTTAGAAAAATAAACAAATAGGGGTTCCGCGCACATTTCCCCGAAAAGTGCCA
CCTGACGTCGACGGATCGGGAGATCAACTTGTTTATTGCAGCTTATAATGGTTACAAATAAAGCAATAGC
ATCACAAATTTCACAAATAAAGCATTTTTTTCACTGCATTCTAGTTGTGGTTTGTCCAAACTCATCAATG
TATCTTATCATGTCTGGATCAACTGGATAACTCAAGCTAACCAAAATCATCCCAAACTTCCCACCCCATA
CCCTATTACCACTGCCAATTACCTGTGGTTTCATTTACTCTAAACCTGTGATTCCTCTGAATTATTTTCA
TTTTAAAGAAATTGTATTTGTTAAATATGTACTACAAACTTAGTAGT
Features (pLannotate 1.2.2; 27 found; start..end, strand, type, name):
    377..634     +  LTR            5' LTR (truncated): truncated 5' long terminal repeat (LTR) from HIV-1
    681..806     +  misc_feature   HIV-1 Ψ: packaging signal of human immunodeficiency virus type 1
    790..1128    +  CDS            HIV-1 gag (fragment): gag protein from human immunodeficiency virus 1; gag
   1303..1536    +  misc_feature   RRE: The Rev response element (RRE) of HIV-1 allows for Rev-dependent mRNA export from the nucleus to the cytoplasm.
   1913..2013    +  CDS            Rev (fragment): human immunodeficiency virus 1 (HIV-1) Rev protein; rev; enhances nuclear export of unspliced and incompletely spliced viral mRNAs
   2028..2143    +  misc_feature   cPPT/CTS: central polypurine tract and central termination sequence of HIV-1 (lacking the first T)
   2246..2486    +  promoter       U6 promoter: RNA polymerase III promoter for human U6 snRNA
   2516..2568    +  misc_RNA       gRNA scaffold (fragment): guide RNA scaffold for the Streptococcus pyogenes CRISPR/Cas9 system
   2573..2591    +  misc_RNA       MS2 stem loop: stem loop that binds the bacteriophage MS2 coat protein
   2602..2621    +  misc_RNA       gRNA scaffold (fragment): guide RNA scaffold for the Streptococcus pyogenes CRISPR/Cas9 system
   2628..2646    +  misc_RNA       MS2 stem loop: stem loop that binds the bacteriophage MS2 coat protein
   2751..3054    +  enhancer       CMV enhancer: human cytomegalovirus immediate early enhancer
   3056..3330    +  promoter       chicken β-actin promoter: No description available
   3332..4349    +  intron         chimeric intron: chimera between introns from chicken β-actin and rabbit β-globin
   4383..5102    +  CDS            mCerulean: enhanced monomeric variant of CFP (Rizzo et al., 2004) mammalian codon-optimized
   5115..5703    +  misc_feature   WPRE: woodchuck hepatitis virus posttranscriptional regulatory element
   5720..6238    +  CDS            nef (fragment): NEF_HV1BR - Experimental evidence at protein level: Swiss-Prot protein existence level 1. Extracellular Nef protein targets CD4(+) T-lymphocytes for apoptosis by interacting with CXCR4 surface receptors (PubMed:14990729). From Human immunodeficiency virus type 1 group M subtype B (isolate BRU/LAI) (HIV-1).
   6286..6543    +  LTR            5' LTR (truncated): truncated 5' long terminal repeat (LTR) from HIV-1
   6696..6712    -  protein_bind   lac operator: The lac repressor binds to the lac operator to inhibit transcription in E. coli. This inhibition can be relieved by adding lactose or isopropyl-β-D-thiogalactopyranoside (IPTG). lac repressor encoded by lacI
   6720..6750    -  promoter       lac promoter: promoter for the E. coli lac operon
   6765..6786    -  protein_bind   CAP binding site: CAP binding activates transcription in the presence of cAMP. E. coli catabolite activator protein
   6799..6891    -  CDS            lacI (fragment): lac repressor; lacI; The lac repressor binds to the lac operator to inhibit transcription in E. coli. This inhibition can be relieved by adding lactose or isopropyl-β-D-thiogalactopyranoside (IPTG).
   7074..7662    -  rep_origin     ori: high-copy-number ColE1/pMB1/pBR322/pUC origin of replication
   7833..8693    -  CDS            AmpR: β-lactamase; bla; confers resistance to ampicillin, carbenicillin, and related antibiotics
   8694..8798    -  promoter       AmpR promoter: bla
   8846..8980    +  polyA_signal   SV40 poly(A) signal: SV40 polyadenylation signal
   9147..329     +  CDS            nef (fragment) (across the origin): NEF_HV1BR - Experimental evidence at protein level: Swiss-Prot protein existence level 1. Extracellular Nef protein targets CD4(+) T-lymphocytes for apoptosis by interacting with CXCR4 surface receptors (PubMed:14990729). From Human immunodeficiency virus type 1 group M subtype B (isolate BRU/LAI) (HIV-1).
