[The description below was written by a language model from this plasmid's Addgene catalogue record and pLannotate feature annotations shown in this document.]
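Description:
pSB700 lenti gRNA Cerulean-zhang2.0-Weiss-chimera1 is a 9.1 kb HIV-1-derived lentiviral transfer plasmid for expressing a modified Streptococcus pyogenes Cas9 guide RNA in mammalian cells. It is built on the pSB700 backbone. In bacteria it is maintained through a high-copy ColE1/pUC-type origin and selected with ampicillin via the β-lactamase gene; remnants of a lac promoter/operator region are also annotated in the backbone. The viral portion is bounded by two HIV-1 LTR annotations, each preceded by sequence matching nef. It carries the Ψ packaging signal with a gag fragment, the Rev response element for Rev-dependent nuclear export of the genomic RNA, and the cPPT/CTS. These elements allow the cassette to be packaged into lentiviral particles when helper functions are supplied in trans, and then integrated into target cells.

The payload has two expression units. A human U6 RNA polymerase III promoter drives the synthetic insert "Chimera 1", a gRNA scaffold variant annotated as scaffold fragments interrupted by two MS2 stem loops. These hairpins bind the bacteriophage MS2 coat protein, so effector domains fused to that protein can be recruited to a Cas9–gRNA complex at its target site. The record does not identify a specific spacer or target sequence. Downstream, a CAG-type promoter (CMV enhancer, chicken β-actin promoter and chimeric intron) expresses mCerulean, followed by a WPRE to enhance transcript expression. The cyan fluorescence marks transfected or transduced cells. The construct was deposited in connection with a comparison of Cas9-based transcriptional activators across species, where it served as one gRNA design for MS2-mediated recruitment.
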