Addgene plasmid #79379: pSB700 lenti gRNA Cerulean-zhang2.0-Weiss-chimera1
Purpose: Cas9 gRNA variant to recruit ms2 proteins
Depositing lab: George Church. Depositing organization: Harvard Medical School. Publication: Comparison of Cas9 activators in multiple species. Chavez A, Tuttle M, Pruitt BW, Ewen-Campen B, Chari R, Ter-Ovanesyan D, Haque SJ, Cecchi RJ, Kowal EJ, Buchthal J, Housden BE, Perrimon N, Collins JJ, Church G. Nat Methods. 2016 May 23. doi: 10.1038/nmeth.3871. PubMed 27214048.
Backbone
  Vector backbone: pSB700
  Vector type: Mammalian Expression, Lentiviral, CRISPR
Growth in bacteria
  Bacterial resistance: Ampicillin, 100 μg/mL
  Growth temperature: 37°C
  Growth strain: NEB Stable
  Copy number: High Copy
Gene/Insert
  Gene/Insert name: Chimera 1
  Species: Synthetic
  Cloning method: Gibson Cloning
  Sequencing primers: 5′ n/a
Terms and licenses: Academic/Nonprofit Terms; Industry Terms: Not Available to Industry
How to cite: pSB700 lenti gRNA Cerulean-zhang2.0-Weiss-chimera1 was a gift from George Church (Addgene plasmid # 79379 ; http://n2t.net/addgene:79379 ; RRID:Addgene_79379)
