>Addgene plasmid #79379 | pSB700 lenti gRNA Cerulean-zhang2.0-Weiss-chimera1 | addgene partial sequence | sequence record 151664 | hU6-F 5'-GAGGGCCTATTTCCCATGATT-3'
TAGAGAGATAATTGGAATTAATTTGACTGTAAACACAAAGATATTAGTACAAAATACGTGACGTAGAAAG
TAATAATTTCTTGGGTAGTTTGCAGTTTTAAAATTATGTTTTAAAATGGACTATCATATGCTTACCGTAA
CTTGAAAGTATTTCGATTTCTTGGCTTTATATATCTTGTGGAAAGGACGAAACACCGGAGACGATTAATG
CGTCTCGGTTTTAGAGCTAGAAATAGCAAGTTAAAATAAGGCTAGTCCGTTATCAACTTGGCCAACATGA
GGATCACCCATGTCTGCAGGGCCAAGTGGCACCGAGTCGGTGCGGGAGCACATGAGGATCACCCATGTG
