>Addgene plasmid #79379 | pSB700 lenti gRNA Cerulean-zhang2.0-Weiss-chimera1 | addgene partial sequence | sequence record 151665 | WPRE-R 5'-CATAGCGTAAAAGGAGCAACA-3'
CGCTTTACTTGTACAGCTCGTCCATGCCGAGAGTGATCCCGGCGGCGGTCACGAACTCCAGCAGGACCAT
GTGATCGCGCTTCTCGTTGGGGTCTTTGCTCAGCTTGGACTGGGTGCTCAGGTAGTGGTTGTCGGGCAGC
AGCACGGGGCCGTCGCCGATGGGGGTGTTCTGCTGGTAGTGGTCGGCGAGCTGCACGCTGCCGTCCTCGA
TGTTGTGGCGGATCTTGAAGTTGGCCTTGATGCCGTTCTTCTGCTTGTCGGCGGTGATATAGACGTTGTC
GCTGATGGCGTTGTACTCCAGCTTGTGCCCCAGGATGTTGCCGTCCTCCTTGAAGTCGATGCCCTTCAGC
TCGATGCGGTTCACCAGGGTGTCGCCCTCGAACTTCACCTCGGCGCGGGTCTTGTAGTTGCCGTCGTCCT
TGAAGAAGATGGTGCGCTCCTGGACGTAGCCTTCGGGCATGGCGGACTTGAAGAAGTCGTGCTGCTTCAT
GTGGTCGGGGTAGCGGGCGAAGCACTGCACGCCCCAGGTCAGGGTGGTCACGAGGGTGGGCCAGGGCACG
GGCAGCTTGCCGGTGGTGCAGATGAACTTCAGGGTCAGCTTGCCGTAGGTGGCATCGCCCTCGCCCTCGC
CGGACACGCTGAACTTGTGGCCGTTTACGTCGCCGTCCAGCTCGACCAGGATGGGCACCACCCCGGTGAA
CAGCTCCTCGCCCTTGCTCACCATGGTGGCCACAATAACCAGCACGTTGCC
