>Addgene plasmid #79379 | pSB700 lenti gRNA Cerulean-zhang2.0-Weiss-chimera1 | addgene partial sequence | sequence record 152315 | CAGenhancer-F 5'-GGGCGTACTTGGCATATGAT-3'
GTTTACCGTAAATACTCCACCCATTGACGTCAATGGAAAGTCCCTATTGGCGTTACTATGGGAACATACG
TCATTATTGACGTCAATGGGCGGGGGTCGTTGGGCGGTCAGCCAGGCGGGCCATTTACCGTAAGTTATGT
AACGCGGAACTCCATATATGGGCTATGAACTAATGACGAATACTGCCATTTGTCTCGAGGTCGAGAATTC
AAAAAAAGGGAAGACTCCCCAGTGACTGTGGGAGTCGCACATGGGTGATCCTCATGTGCTCCCGCACCGA
CTCGGTGCCACTTGGCCCTGCAGACATGGGTGATCCTCATGTTGGCCAAGTTGATAACGGACTAGCCTTA
TTTTAACTTGCTATTTCTAGCTCTAAAACCGAGACGCATTAATCGTCTCCGGTGTTTCGTCCTTTCCACA
AGATATATAAAGCCAAGAAATCGAAATACTTTCAAGTTACGGTAAGCATATGATAGTCCATTTTAAAACA
TAATTTTAAAACTGCAAACTACCCAAGAAATTATTACTTTCTACGTCACGTATTTTGTACTAATATCTTT
GTGTTTACAGTCAAATTAATTCCAATTATCTCTCTAACAGCCTTGTATCGTATATGCAAATATGAAGGAA
TCATGGGAAATAGGCCCTCGGTGAAGGGGGCGGCCGCTCGAGGCTAGTCTCGTGATCGATACCGTCGAGA
TCCGTTCACTAATGATAAACTGGATCTCTGCTGTCCCTGTAATAAACCCGAAAATTTTGAATTTTTGTAA
TTTGTTTTTGTAATTCTTTAGTTTGTATGTCTGTTGCTATTATGTCTACTATTCTTTCC
